>Addgene plasmid #96952 | CTL2 (M2225R) | depositor full sequence | sequence record 178604 | CTL2 (M2225R) sequence 6222 bps
TGGCGAATGGG
[124 nt withheld, positions 12-135]
C
[91 nt withheld, positions 137-227]
A
[49 nt withheld, positions 229-277]
CCTTTGACGTTGGAGTCCACGTTCTTT
[37 nt withheld, positions 305-341]
ACCCTATCTCGGTCTATTCTTTTGATTTATAAGGGATTTTGCCGATTTCGGCCTATTGGTTAAAAAATGA
GCTGATTTAACAAAAATTTAACGCGAATTTTAACAAAATATTAACGTTTACAATTTCAGGTGGCACTTTT
CGGGGAAATGTGCGCGGAACCCCTATTTGTTTATTTTTCTAAATACATTCAAATATGTATCCGCTCATGA
GACAATAACCCTGATAAATGCTTCAATAATATTGAAAAAGGAAGAGTATGAGTATTCAACATTTCCGTGT
CGCCCTTATTCCCTTTTTTGCGGCATTTTGCCTTCCTGTTTTTGCTCACCCAGAAACGCTGGTGAAAGTA
AAAGATGCTGAAGATCAGTTGGGTGCACGAGTGGGTTACATCGAACTGGATCTCAACAGCGGTAAGATCC
TTGAGAGTTTTCGCCCCGAAGAACGTTTTCCAATGATGAGCACTTTTAAAGTTCTGCTATGTGGCGCGGT
ATTATCCCGTATTGACGCCGGGCAAGAGCAACTCGGTCGCCGCATACACTATTCTCAGAATGACTTGGTT
GAGTACTCACCAGTCACAGAAAAGCATCTTACGGATGGCATGACAGTAAGAGAATTATGCAGTGCTGCCA
TAACCATGAGTGATAACACTGCGGCCAACTTACTTCTGACAACGATCGGAGGACCGAAGGAGCTAACCGC
TTTTTTGCACAACATGGGGGATCATGTAACTCGCCTTGATCGTTGGGAACCGGAGCTGAATGAAGCCATA
CCAAACGACGAGCGTGACACCACGATGCCTGCAGCAATGGCAACAACGTTGCGCAAACTATTAACTGGCG
AACTACTTACTCTAGCTTCCCGGCAACAATTAATAGACTGGATGGAGGCGGATAAAGTTGCAGGACCACT
TCTGCGCTCGGCCCTTCCGGCTGGCTGGTTTATTGCTGATAAATCTGGAGCCGGTGAGCGTGGGTCTCGC
GGTATCATTGCAGCACTGGGGCCAGATGGTAAGCCCTCCCGTATCGTAGTTATCTACACGACGGGGAGTC
AGGCAACTATGGATGAACGAAATAGACAGATCGCTGAGATAGGTGCCTCACTGATTAAGCATTGGTAACT
GTCAGACCAAGTTTACTCATATATACTTTAGATTGATTTAAAACTTCATTTTTAATTTAAAAGGATCTAG
GTGAAGATCCTTTTTGATAATCTCATGACCAAAATCCCTTAACGTGAGTTTTCGTTCCACTGAGCGTCAG
ACCCCGTAGAAAAGATCAAAGGATCTTCTTGAGATCCTTTTTTTCTGCGCGTAATCTGCTGCTTGCAAAC
AAAAAAACCACCGCTACCAGCGGTGGTTTGTTTGCCGGATCAAGAGCTACCAACTCTTTTTCCGAAGGTA
ACTGGCTTCAGCAGAGCGCAGATACCAAATACTGTCCTTCTAGTGTAGCCGTAGTTAGGCCACCACTTCA
AGAACTCTGTAGCACCGCCTACATACCTCGCTCTGCTAATCCTGTTACCAGTGGCTGCTGCCAGTGGCGA
TAAGTCGTGTCTTACCGGGTTGGACTCAAGACGATAGTTACCGGATAAGGCGCAGCGGTCGGGCTGAACG
GGGGGTTCGTGCACACAGCCCAGCTTGGAGCGAACGACCTACACCGAACTGAGATACCTACAGCGTGAGC
TATGAGAAAGCGCCACGCTTCCCGAAGGGAGAAAGGCGGACAGGTATCCGGTAAGCGGCAGGGTCGGAAC
AGGAGAGCGCACGAGGGAGCTTCCAGGGGGAAACGCCTGGTATCTTTATAGTCCTGTCGGGTTTCGCCAC
CTCTGACTTGAGCGTCGATTTTTGTGATGCTCGTCAGGGGGGCGGAGCCTATGGAAAAACGCCAGCAACG
CGGCCTTTTTACGGTTCCTGGCCTTTTGCTGGCCTTTTGCTCACATGTTCTTTCCTGCGTTATCCCCTGA
TTCTGTGGATAACCGTATTACCGCCTTTGAGTGAGCTGATACCGCTCGCCGCAGCCGAACGACCGAGCGC
AGCGAGTCAGTGAGCGAGGAAGCGGAAGAGCGCCTGATGCGGTATTTTCTCCTTACGCATCTGTGCGGTA
TTTCACACCGCATATATGGTGCACTCTCAGTACAATCTGCTCTGATGCCGCATAGTTAAGCCAGTATACA
CTCCGCTATCGCTACGTGACTGGGTCATGGCTGCGCCCCGACACCCGCCAACACCCGCTGACGCGCCCTG
ACGGGCTTGTCTGCTCCCGGCATCCGCTTACAGACAAGCTGTGACCGTCTCCGGGAGCTGCATGTGTCAG
AGGTTTTCACCGTCATCACCGAAACGCGCGAGGCAGCTGCGGTAAAGCTCATCAGCGTGGTCGTGAAGCG
ATTCACAGATGTCTGCCTGTTCATCCGCGTCCAGCTCGTTGAGTTTCTCCAGAAGCGTTAATGTCTGGCT
TCTGATAAAGCGGGCCATGTTAAGGGCGGTTTTTTCCTGTTTGGTCACTGATGCCTCCGTGTAAGGGGGA
TTTCTGTTCATGGGGGTAATGATACCGATGAAACGAGAGAGGATGCTCACGATACGGGTTACTGATGATG
AACATGCCCGGTTACTGGAACGTTGTGAGGGTAAACAACTGGCGGTATGGATGCGGCGGGACCAGAGAAA
AATCACTCAGGGTCAATGCCAGCGCTTCGTTAATACAGATGTAGGTGTTCCACAGGGTAGCCAGCAGCAT
CCTGCGATGCAGATCCGGAACATAATGGTGCAGGGCGCTGACTTCCGCGTTTCCAGACTTTACGAAACAC
GGAAACCGAAGACCATTCATGTTGTTGCTCAGGTCGCAGACGTTTTGCAGCAGCAGTCGCTTCACGTTCG
CTCGCGTATCGGTGATTCATTCTGCTAACCAGTAAGGCAACCCCGCCAGCCTAGCCGGGTCCTCAACGAC
AGGAGCACGATCATGCGCACCCGTGGGGCCGCCATGCCGGCGATAATGGCCTGCTTCTCGCCGAAACGTT
TGGTGGCGGGACCAGTGACGAAGGCTTGAGCGAGGGCGTGCAAGATTCCGAATACCGCAAGCGACAGGCC
GATCATCGTCGCGCTCCAGCGAAAGCGGTCCTCGCCGAAAATGACCCAGAGCGCTGCCGGCACCTGTCCT
ACGAGTTGCATGATAAAGAAGACAGTCATAAGTGCGGCGACGATAGTCATGCCCCGCGCCCACCGGAAGG
AGCTGACTGGGTTGAAGGCTCTCAAGGGCATCGGTCGAGATCCCGGTGCCTAATGAGTGAGCTAACTTAC
ATTAATTGCGTTGCGCTCACTGCCCGCTTTCCAGTCGGGAAACCTGTCGTGCCAGCTGCATTAATGAATC
GGCCAACGCGCGGGGAGAGGCGGTTTGCGTATTGGGCGCCAGGGTGGTTTTTCTTTTCACCAGTGAGACG
GGCAACAGCTGATTGCCCTTCACCGCCTGGCCCTGAGAGAGTTGCAGCAAGCGGTCCACGCTGGTTTGCC
CCAGCAGGCGAAAATCCTGTTTGATGGTGGTTAACGGCGGGATATAACATGAGCTGTCTTCGGTATCGTC
GTATCCCACTACCGAGATATCCGCACCAACGCGCAGCCCGGACTCGGTAATGGCGCGCATTGCGCCCAGC
GCCATCTGATCGTTGGCAACCAGCATCGCAGTGGGAACGATGCCCTCATTCAGCATTTGCATGGTTTGTT
GAAAACCGGACATGGCACTCCAGTCGCCTTCCCGTTCCGCTATCGGCTGAATTTGATTGCGAGTGAGATA
TTTATGCCAGCCAGCCAGACGCAGACGCGCCGAGACAGAACTTAATGGGCCCGCTAACAGCGCGATTTGC
TGGTGACCCAATGCGACCAGATGCTCCACGCCCAGTCGCGTACCGTCTTCATGGGAGAAAATAATACTGT
TGATGGGTGTCTGGTCAGAGACATCAAGAAATAACGCCGGAACATTAGTGCAGGCAGCTTCCACAGCAAT
GGCATCCTGGTCATCCAGCGGATAGTTAATGATCAGCCCACTGACGCGTTGCGCGAGAAGATTGTGCACC
GCCGCTTTACAGGCTTCGACGCCGCTTCGTTCTACCATCGACACCACCACGCTGGCACCCAGTTGATCGG
CGCGAGATTTAATCGCCGCGACAATTTGCGACGGCGCGTGCAGGGCCAGACTGGAGGTGGCAACGCCAAT
CAGCAACGACTGTTTGCCCGCCAGTTGTTGTGCCACGCGGTTGGGAATGTAATTCAGCTCCGCCATCGCC
GCTTCCACTTTTTCCCGCGTTTTCGCAGAAACGTGGCTGGCCTGGTTCACCACGCGGGAAACGGTCTGAT
AAGAGACACCGGCATACTCTGCGACATCGTATAACGTTACTGGTTTCACATTCACCACCCTGAATTGACT
CTCTTCCGGGCGCTATCATGCCATACCGCGAAAGGTTTTGCGCCATTCGATGGTGTCCGGGATCTCGACG
CTCTCCCTTATGCGACTCCTGCATTAGGAAGCAGCCCAGTAGTAGGTTGAGGCCGTTGAGCACCGCCGCC
GCAAGGAATGGTGCATGCAAGGAGATGGCGCCCAACAGTCCCCCGGCCACGGGGCCTGCCACCATACCCA
CGCCGAAACAAGCGCTCATGAGCCCGAAGTGGCGAGCCCGATCTTCCCCATCGGTGATGTCGGCGATATA
GGCGCCAGCAACCGCACCTGTGGCGCCGGTGATGCCGGCCACGATGCGTCCGGCGTAGAGGATCGAGATC
TCGATCCCGCGAAATTAATACGACTCACTATAGGGGAATTGTGAGCGGATAACAATTCCCCTCTAGAAAT
AATTTTGTTTAACTTTAAGAAGGAGATATACAAGGAGGTATGTCGCTACTCAATCAAATCGGAACTATCA
GTATGCCAGAAAAAGTTACGTTGAGGATTTCGATTGAAGGATATCCACCACTTTACGAGAGGGAGGCACA
AGGAAGTAATCACGATAACGCTGAACTTGGAATGATAAAACCTGATCAATTGGCATCTTTGAATCAAGCA
TTGACGGATAGTTACACGACACGAGACACTAATTCTATTTTAAGATCAAGAATGTCTGTATCATATCTGA
AAGGATACACATATGAGGATATTCTGATTGTGCGATTCCGTCCAGAATCTGAAATTTATTGGCCGATTTC
ACAGGATTCGAGAAATGCGATGATCGATAAATTGAGCCGAAACACGTCAGTCAATTTTGAAGTATCTCTG
GAATTCACTCGGCCATATGATCCAAATGAAAACGCTGCTTTAAAACATTCGAAATCGTGGCTTGTTCCAA
TCTCCCTGGATATGACGATTCGAGCAAAAATTCAAAGTGCTCTCCGAGGAGATCCAGGTCATCCGATTCT
CATTCCACAGTCAATTCCTGCGTTTATTCAAGTTCCAAATCAAGGAGAATTGACCCTTCCAACATCAATC
GGAAATACTATTATCAATGACGGAAATCCACGGATTAATACGACCGGGATGGAAAAATCAGACGAAGCTC
GGGCTTGGTTCGACTCGTTAACCTTGAATCTCGAACAAGGAAAATCGCAAAACGAGAAAATGTGGATCGC
CACATCCGAACATCCAGGAGACCAAAATGCGAAACTCTGGATAAAGACTGCAAATACGACGTATTCGGGA
AGGCCGTACCTTCAAGTTGTCGGATTTATTGATAGAGCATTCCCATCACTCGAGCACCACCACCACCACC
ACTGAGATCCGGCTGCTAACAAAGCCCGAAAGGAAGCTGAGTTGGCTGCTGCCACCGCTGAGCAATAACT
AGCATAACCCCTTGGGGCCTCTAAACGGGTCTTGAGGGGTTTTTTGCTGAAAGGAGGAACTATATCCGGA
T
Features (pLannotate 1.2.2; 19 found; start..end, strand, type, name):
     12..467     +  rep_origin     f1 ori (sequence partly withheld): f1 bacteriophage origin of replication; arrow indicates direction of (+) strand synthesis
    494..598     +  promoter       AmpR promoter: bla
    599..1459    +  CDS            AmpR: β-lactamase; bla; confers resistance to ampicillin, carbenicillin, and related antibiotics
   1630..2218    +  rep_origin     ori: high-copy-number ColE1/pMB1/pBR322/pUC origin of replication
   2404..2546    -  misc_feature   bom: basis of mobility region from pBR322
   2648..2839    -  CDS            rop: Rop protein, which maintains plasmids at low copy number; rop
   2856..3236    +  CDS            YPB1_ECOLX: Protein predicted: Swiss-Prot protein existence level 4. From Escherichia coli.
   3308..3599    -  CDS            TcR (fragment): tetracycline efflux protein; tet; confers resistance to tetracycline
   3614..3635    -  protein_bind   CAP binding site: CAP binding activates transcription in the presence of cAMP. E. coli catabolite activator protein
   3648..4730    -  CDS            lacI: lac repressor; lacI; The lac repressor binds to the lac operator to inhibit transcription in E. coli. This inhibition can be relieved by adding lactose or isopropyl-β-D-thiogalactopyranoside (IPTG).
   4731..4808    -  promoter       lacI promoter: lacI
   4816..5095    -  CDS            TcR (fragment): tetracycline efflux protein; tet; confers resistance to tetracycline
   5117..5135    +  promoter       T7 promoter: promoter for bacteriophage T7 RNA polymerase
   5136..5160    +  protein_bind   lac operator: The lac repressor binds to the lac operator to inhibit transcription in E. coli. This inhibition can be relieved by adding lactose or isopropyl-β-D-thiogalactopyranoside (IPTG). lac repressor encoded by lacI
   5175..5197    +  RBS            RBS: efficient ribosome binding site from bacteriophage T7 gene 10 (Olins and Rangwala, 1989)
   5214..6059    +  CDS            pezo-1 (fragment): PIEZ1_CAEEL - Experimental evidence at protein level: Swiss-Prot protein existence level 1. Pore-forming subunit of a mechanosensitive non-specific cation channel (By similarity). Generates currents characterized by a linear current-voltage relationship (By similarity). Plays a role in reproduction by positively regulating inter-tissue signaling to promote oocyte maturation, ovulation and fertilization, and sperm navigation from and to the spermatheca (PubMed:32490809). May play a role in regulating cytosolic and endoplasmic reticulum calcium ion release (PubMed:32490809). From Caenorhabditis
   6066..6083    +  CDS            9xHis (fragment): 9xHis affinity tag
   6093..6142    +  CDS            SET1 (fragment): solubility-enhancement tag derived from T7 phage gene 10B
   6150..6197    +  terminator     T7 terminator: transcription terminator for bacteriophage T7 RNA polymerase
