>Addgene plasmid #96952 | CTL2 (M2225R) | addgene full sequence | sequence record 190571 | Addgene NGS Result
ATGGG
[124 nt withheld, positions 6-129]
C
[91 nt withheld, positions 131-221]
A
[49 nt withheld, positions 223-271]
CCTTTGACGTTGGAGTCCACGTTCTTT
[37 nt withheld, positions 299-335]
ACCCTATCTCGGTCTATTCTTTTGATTTATAAGGGATTTTGCCGATTTCGGCCTATTGGTTAAAAAATGA
GCTGATTTAACAAAAATTTAACGCGAATTTTAACAAAATATTAACGCTTACAATTTAGGTGGCACTTTTC
GGGGAAATGTGCGCGGAACCCCTATTTGTTTATTTTTCTAAATACATTCAAATATGTATCCGCTCATGAG
ACAATAACCCTGATAAATGCTTCAATAATATTGAAAAAGGAAGAGTATGAGTATTCAACATTTCCGTGTC
GCCCTTATTCCCTTTTTTGCGGCATTTTGCCTTCCTGTTTTTGCTCACCCAGAAACGCTGGTGAAAGTAA
AAGATGCTGAAGATCAGTTGGGTGCACGAGTGGGTTACATCGAACTGGATCTCAACAGCGGTAAGATCCT
TGAGAGTTTTCGCCCCGAAGAACGTTTTCCAATGATGAGCACTTTTAAAGTTCTGCTATGTGGCGCGGTA
TTATCCCGTATTGACGCCGGGCAAGAGCAACTCGGTCGCCGCATACACTATTCTCAGAATGACTTGGTTG
AGTACTCACCAGTCACAGAAAAGCATCTTACGGATGGCATGACAGTAAGAGAATTATGCAGTGCTGCCAT
AACCATGAGTGATAACACTGCGGCCAACTTACTTCTGACAACGATCGGAGGACCGAAGGAGCTAACCGCT
TTTTTGCACAACATGGGGGATCATGTAACTCGCCTTGATCGTTGGGAACCGGAGCTGAATGAAGCCATAC
CAAACGACGAGCGTGACACCACGATGCCTGYAGCAATGGCAACAACGTTGCGCAAACTATTAACTGGCGA
ACTACTTACTCTAGCTTCCCGGCAACAATTAATAGACTGGATGGAGGCGGATAAAGTTGCAGGACCACTT
CTGCGCTCGGCCCTTCCGGCTGGCTGGTTTATTGCTGATAAATCTGGAGCCGGTGAGCGTGGGTCTCGCG
GTATCATTGCAGCACTGGGGCCAGATGGTAAGCCCTCCCGTATCGTAGTTATCTACACGACGGGGAGTCA
GGCAACTATGGATGAACGAAATAGACAGATCGCTGAGATAGGTGCCTCACTGATTAAGCATTGGTAACTG
TCAGACCAAGTTTACTCATATATACTTTAGATTGATTTAAAACTTCATTTTTAATTTAAAAGGATCTAGG
TGAAGATCCTTTTTGATAATCTCATGACCAAAATCCCTTAACGTGAGTTTTCGTTCCACTGAGCGTCAGA
CCCCGTAGAAAAGATCAAAGGATCTTCTTGAGATCCTTTTTTTCTGCGCGTAATCTGCTGCTTGCAAACA
AAAAAACCACCGCTACCAGCGGTGGTTTGTTTGCCGGATCAAGAGCTACCAACTCTTTTTCCGAAGGTAA
CTGGCTTCAGCAGAGCGCAGATACCAAATACTGTTCTTCTAGTGTAGCCGTAGTTAGGCCACCACTTCAA
GAACTCTGTAGCACCGCCTACATACCTCGCTCTGCTAATCCTGTTACCAGTGGCTGCTGCCAGTGGCGAT
AAGTCGTGTCTTACCGGGTTGGACTCAAGACGATAGTTACCGGATAAGGCGCAGCGGTCGGGCTGAACGG
GGGGTTCGTGCACACAGCCCAGCTTGGAGCGAACGACCTACACCGAACTGAGATACCTACAGCGTGAGCT
ATGAGAAAGCGCCACGCTTCCCGAAGGGAGAAAGGCGGACAGGTATCCGGTAAGCGGCAGGGTCGGAACA
GGAGAGCGCACGAGGGAGCTTCCAGGGGGAAACGCCTGGTATCTTTATAGTCCTGTCGGGTTTCGCCACC
TCTGACTTGAGCGTCGATTTTTGTGATGCTCGTCAGGGGGGCGGAGCCTATGGAAAAACGCCAGCAACGC
GGCCTTTTTACGGTTCCTGGCCTTTTGCTGGCCTTTTGCTCACATGTTCTTTCCTGCGTTATCCCCTGAT
TCTGTGGATAACCGTATTACCGCCTTTGAGTGAGCTGATACCGCTCGCCGCAGCCGAACGACCGAGCGCA
GCGAGTCAGTGAGCGAGGAAGCGGAAGAGCGCCTGATGCGGTATTTTCTCCTTACGCATCTGTGCGGTAT
TTCACACCGCAATGGTGCACTCTCAGTACAATCTGCTCTGATGCCGCATAGTTAAGCCAGTATACACTCC
GCTATCGCTACGTGACTGGGTCATGGCTGCGCCCCGACACCCGCCAACACCCGCTGACGCGCCCTGACGG
GCTTGTCTGCTCCCGGCATCCGCTTACAGACAAGCTGTGACCGTCTCCGGGAGCTGCATGTGTCAGAGGT
TTTCACCGTCATCACCGAAACGCGCGAGGCAGCTGCGGTAAAGCTCATCAGCGTGGTCGTGAAGCGATTC
ACAGATGTCTGCCTGTTCATCCGCGTCCAGCTCGTTGAGTTTCTCCAGAAGCGTTAATGTCTGGCTTCTG
ATAAAGCGGGCCATGTTAAGGGCGGTTTTTTCCTGTTTGGTCACTGATGCCTCCGTGTAAGGGGGATTTC
TGTTCATGGGGGTAATGATACCGATGAAACGAGAGAGGATGCTCACGATACGGGTTACTGATGATGAACA
TGCCCGGTTACTGGAACGTTGTGAGGGTAAACAACTGGCGGTATGGATGCGGCGGGACCAGAGAAAAATC
ACTCAGGGTCAATGCCAGCGCTTCGTTAATACAGATGTAGGTGTTCCACAGGGTAGCCAGCAGCATCCTG
CGATGCAGATCCGGAACATAATGGTGCAGGGCGCTGACTTCCGCGTTTCCAGACTTTACGAAACACGGAA
ACCGAAGACCATTCATGTTGTTGCTCAGGTCGCAGACGTTTTGCAGCAGCAGTCGCTTCACGTTCGCTCG
CGTATCGGTGATTCATTCTGCTAACCAGTAAGGCAACCCCGCCAGCCTAGCCGGGTCCTCAACGACAGGA
GCACGATCATGCGCACCCGTGGGGCCGCCATGCCGGCGATAATGGCCTGCTTCTCGCCGAAACGTTTGGT
GGCGGGACCAGTGACGAAGGCTTGAGCGAGGGCGTGCAAGATTCCGAATACCGCAAGCGACAGGCCGATC
ATCGTCGCGCTCCAGCGAAAGCGGTCCTCGCCGAAAATGACCCAGAGCGCTGCCGGCACCTGTCCTACGA
GTTGCATGATAAAGAAGACAGTCATAAGTGCGGCGACGATAGTCATGCCCCGCGCCCACCGGAAGGAGCT
GACTGGGTTGAAGGCTCTCAAGGGCATCGGTCGAGATCCCGGTGCCTAATGAGTGAGCTAACTTACATTA
ATTGCGTTGCGCTCACTGCCCGCTTTCCAGTCGGGAAACCTGTCGTGCCAGCTGCATTAATGAATCGGCC
AACGCGCGGGGAGAGGCGGTTTGCGTATTGGGCGCCAGGGTGGTTTTTCTTTTCACCAGTGAGACGGGCA
ACAGCTGATTGCCCTTCACCGCCTGGCCCTGAGAGAGTTGCAGCAAGCGGTCCACGCTGGTTTGCCCCAG
CAGGCGAAAATCCTGTTTGATGGTGGTTAACGGCGGGATATAACATGAGCTGTCTTCGGTATCGTCGTAT
CCCACTACCGAGATATCCGCACCAACGCGCAGCCCGGACTCGGTAATGGCGCGCATTGCGCCCAGCGCCA
TCTGATCGTTGGCAACCAGCATCGCAGTGGGAACGATGCCCTCATTCAGCATTTGCATGGTTTGTTGAAA
ACCGGACATGGCACTCCAGTCGCCTTCCCGTTCCGCTATCGGCTGAATTTGATTGCGAGTGAGATATTTA
TGCCAGCCAGCCAGACGCAGACGCGCCGAGACAGAACTTAATGGGCCCGCTAACAGCGCGATTTGCTGGT
GACCCAATGCGACCAGATGCTCCACGCCCAGTCGCGTACCGTCTTCATGGGAGAAAATAATACTGTTGAT
GGGTGTCTGGTCAGAGACATCAAGAAATAACGCCGGAACATTAGTGCAGGCAGCTTCCACAGCAATGGCA
TCCTGGTCATCCAGCGGATAGTTAATGATCAGCCCACTGACGCGTTGCGCGAGAAGATTGTGCACCGCCG
CTTTACAGGCTTCGACGCCGCTTCGTTCTACCATCGACACCACCACGCTGGCACCCAGTTGATCGGCGCG
AGATTTAATCGCCGCGACAATTTGCGACGGCGCGTGCAGGGCCAGACTGGAGGTGGCAACGCCAATCAGC
AACGACTGTTTGCCCGCCAGTTGTTGTGCCACGCGGTTGGGAATGTAATTCAGCTCCGCCATCGCCGCTT
CCACTTTTTCCCGCGTTTTCGCAGAAACGTGGCTGGCCTGGTTCACCACGCGGGAAACGGTCTGATAAGA
GACACCGGCATACTCTGCGACATCGTATAACGTTACTGGTTTCACATTCACCACCCTGAATTGACTCTCT
TCCGGGCGCTATCATGCCATACCGCGAAAGGTTTTGCGCCATTCGATGGTGTCCGGGATCTCGACGCTCT
CCCTTATGCGACTCCTGCATTAGGAAGCAGCCCAGTAGTAGGTTGAGGCCGTTGAGCACCGCCGCCGCAA
GGAATGGTGCATGCAAGGAGATGGCGCCCAACAGTCCCCCGGCCACGGGGCCTGCCACCATACCCACGCC
GAAACAAGCGCTCATGAGCCCGAAGTGGCGAGCCCGATCTTCCCCATCGGTGATGTCGGCGATATAGGCG
CCAGCAACCGCACCTGTGGCGCCGGTGATGCCGGCCACGATGCGTCCGGCGTAGAGGATCGAGATCTCGA
TCCCGCGAAATTAATACGACTCACTATAGGGGAATTGTGAGCGGATAACAATTCCCCTCTAGAAATAATT
TTGTTTAACTTTAAGAAGGAGATATACAAGGAGGTATGTCGCTACTCAATCAAATCGGAACTATCAGTAT
GCCAGAAAAAGTTACGTTGAGGATTTCGATTGAAGGATATCCACCACTTTACGAGAGGGAGGCACAAGGA
AGTAATCACGATAACGCTGAACTTGGAATGATAAAACCTGATCAATTGGCATCTTTGAATCAAGCATTGA
CGGATAGTTACACGACACGAGACACTAATTCTATTTTAAGATCAAGAATGTCTGTATCATATCTGAAAGG
ATACACATATGAGGATATTCTGATTGTGCGATTCCGTCCAGAATCTGAAATTTATTGGCCGATTTCACAG
GATTCGAGAAATGCGATGATCGATAAATTGAGCCGAAACACGTCAGTCAATTTTGAAGTATCTCTGGAAT
TCACTCGGCCATATGATCCAAATGAAAACGCTGCTTTAAAACATTCGAAATCGTGGCTTGTTCCAATCTC
CCTGGATATGACGATTCGAGCAAAAATTCAAAGTGCTCTCCGAGGAGATCCAGGTCATCCGATTCTCATT
CCACAGTCAATTCCTGCGTTTATTCAAGTTCCAAATCAAGGAGAATTGACCCTTCCAACATCAATCGGAA
ATACTATTATCAATGACGGAAATCCACGGATTAATACGACCGGGATGGAAAAATCAGACGAAGCTCGGGC
TTGGTTCGACTCGTTAACCTTGAATCTCGAACAAGGAAAATCGCAAAACGAGAAAATGTGGATCGCCACA
TCCGAACATCCAGGAGACCAAAATGCGAAACTCTGGATAAAGACTGCAAATACGACGTATTCGGGAAGGC
CGTACCTTCAAGTTGTCGGATTTATTGATAGAGCATTCCCATCACTCGAGCACCACCACCACCACCACTG
AGATCCGGCTGCTAACAAAGCCCGAAAGGAAGCTGAGTTGGCTGCTGCCACCGCTGAGCAATAACTAGCA
TAACCCCTTGGGGCCTCTAAACGGGTCTTGAGGGGTTTTTTGCTGAAAGGAGGAACTATATCCGGATTGG
CGA
Features (pLannotate 1.2.2; 19 found; start..end, strand, type, name):
      6..434     +  rep_origin     f1 ori (sequence partly withheld): f1 bacteriophage origin of replication; arrow indicates direction of (+) strand synthesis
    487..591     +  promoter       AmpR promoter: bla
    592..1452    +  CDS            AmpR: β-lactamase; bla; confers resistance to ampicillin, carbenicillin, and related antibiotics
   1623..2211    +  rep_origin     ori: high-copy-number ColE1/pMB1/pBR322/pUC origin of replication
   2397..2536    -  misc_feature   bom: basis of mobility region from pBR322
   2638..2829    -  CDS            rop: Rop protein, which maintains plasmids at low copy number; rop
   2846..3226    +  CDS            YPB1_ECOLX: Protein predicted: Swiss-Prot protein existence level 4. From Escherichia coli.
   3298..3589    -  CDS            TcR (fragment): tetracycline efflux protein; tet; confers resistance to tetracycline
   3604..3625    -  protein_bind   CAP binding site: CAP binding activates transcription in the presence of cAMP. E. coli catabolite activator protein
   3638..4720    -  CDS            lacI: lac repressor; lacI; The lac repressor binds to the lac operator to inhibit transcription in E. coli. This inhibition can be relieved by adding lactose or isopropyl-β-D-thiogalactopyranoside (IPTG).
   4721..4798    -  promoter       lacI promoter: lacI
   4806..5085    -  CDS            TcR (fragment): tetracycline efflux protein; tet; confers resistance to tetracycline
   5107..5125    +  promoter       T7 promoter: promoter for bacteriophage T7 RNA polymerase
   5126..5150    +  protein_bind   lac operator: The lac repressor binds to the lac operator to inhibit transcription in E. coli. This inhibition can be relieved by adding lactose or isopropyl-β-D-thiogalactopyranoside (IPTG). lac repressor encoded by lacI
   5165..5187    +  RBS            RBS: efficient ribosome binding site from bacteriophage T7 gene 10 (Olins and Rangwala, 1989)
   5204..6049    +  CDS            pezo-1 (fragment): PIEZ1_CAEEL - Experimental evidence at protein level: Swiss-Prot protein existence level 1. Pore-forming subunit of a mechanosensitive non-specific cation channel (By similarity). Generates currents characterized by a linear current-voltage relationship (By similarity). Plays a role in reproduction by positively regulating inter-tissue signaling to promote oocyte maturation, ovulation and fertilization, and sperm navigation from and to the spermatheca (PubMed:32490809). May play a role in regulating cytosolic and endoplasmic reticulum calcium ion release (PubMed:32490809). From Caenorhabditis
   6056..6073    +  CDS            9xHis (fragment): 9xHis affinity tag
   6083..6132    +  CDS            SET1 (fragment): solubility-enhancement tag derived from T7 phage gene 10B
   6140..6187    +  terminator     T7 terminator: transcription terminator for bacteriophage T7 RNA polymerase
