[The description below was written by a language model from this plasmid's Addgene catalogue record and pLannotate feature annotations shown in this document.]
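Description:
CTL2 (M2225R) is a bacterial expression plasmid built on the Novagen pET21b backbone, about 6.2 kb in total, for producing a fragment of the C. elegans Piezo channel in E. coli. It replicates from a pBR322-type ColE1 origin accompanied by the bom region and the rop gene, and is selected with ampicillin through the β-lactamase cassette. The catalogue lists it as high copy, although rop normally moderates copy number. An f1 origin is also present, which permits single-stranded DNA production. The short tetracycline-resistance fragments and a predicted E. coli open reading frame flagged by the annotation are remnants of the pBR322 lineage rather than functional parts.

The payload is an approximately 850 bp segment of pezo-1 encoding C-terminal loop 2 (CTL2) of the mechanosensitive cation channel, cloned between NdeI and XhoI; the record describes the NdeI site as destroyed during cloning. It sits downstream of a T7 promoter with an adjacent lac operator and the T7 gene 10 ribosome binding site. It is followed in frame by a C-terminal six-histidine tag for metal-affinity purification and then by the T7 terminator. The plasmid-borne lacI gene supplies repressor, so expression stays off until IPTG induction in a host providing T7 RNA polymerase. The small "SET1" match just after the tag is probably vector sequence and not a designed fusion.

The insert carries a methionine-to-arginine substitution. The depositor notes that M2225R is the numbering of the corresponding human PIEZO1 mutation and that the change in the worm protein is M2092R. The insert name field gives "M222R", apparently a typo. The associated work was a structural study of this conserved Piezo domain. The depositor and sequencing-derived records differ by only a few bases and have the same feature layout.
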