Addgene plasmid #96952: CTL2 (M2225R)
Purpose: Expresses C-Terminal segment of C. elegans Piezo1 with M2225R mutation in E. coli
Depositing lab: Douglas Rees. Depositing organization: California Institute of Technology. Publication: The structure of a conserved piezo channel domain reveals a topologically distinct beta sandwich fold. Kamajaya A, Kaiser JT, Lee J, Reid M, Rees DC. Structure. 2014 Oct 7;22(10):1520-7. doi: 10.1016/j.str.2014.08.009. Epub 2014 Sep 18. PubMed 25242456.
Backbone
  Vector backbone: pET21b
  Backbone manufacturer: Novagen
  Backbone size w/o insert (bp): 5300
  Total vector size (bp): 6222
  Vector type: Bacterial Expression
Growth in bacteria
  Bacterial resistance: Ampicillin, 100 μg/mL
  Growth temperature: 37°C
  Growth strain: DH5alpha
  Copy number: High Copy
Gene/Insert
  Gene/Insert name: CTL2 (M222R) of PIEZO1 (alt names: C Terminal Loop 2 (M2225R) of PIEZO1; PIEZO1)
  Species: C. elegans (nematode)
  GenBank ID: 392900032
  Promoter: T7 Promoter
  Tag / fusion protein: 6x Histidine Tag (C terminal on insert)
  Cloning method: Restriction Enzyme; 5′ cloning site NdeI (destroyed during cloning); 3′ cloning site XhoI (not destroyed)
  Sequencing primers: 5′ T7 Promoter; 3′ T7 Terminator
Terms and licenses: Academic/Nonprofit Terms; Industry Terms: Not Available to Industry
Depositor comments: Note: M2225R mutation refers to human mutation of gene. M2092R is mutation in C. elegans.
How to cite: CTL2 (M2225R) was a gift from Douglas Rees (Addgene plasmid # 96952 ; http://n2t.net/addgene:96952 ; RRID:Addgene_96952)
